>Addgene plasmid #173104 | MDO2-c004 | addgene full sequence | sequence record 348268 | Addgene NGS Result
GGTTTGCGTATTGGGCGCCAGGGTGGTTTTTCTTTTCACCAGTGAGACGGGCAACAGCTGATTGCCCTTC
ACCGCCTGGCCCTGAGAGAGTTGCAGCAAGCGGTCCACGCTGGTTTGCCCCAGCAGGCGAAAATCCTGTT
TGATGGTGGTTAACGGCGGGATATAACATGAGCTGTCTTCGGTATCGTCGTATCCCACTACCGAGATATC
CGCACCAACGCGCAGCCCGGACTCGGTAATGGCGCGCATTGCGCCCAGCGCCATCTGATCGTTGGCAACC
AGCATCGCAGTGGGAACGATGCCCTCATTCAGCATTTGCATGGTTTGTTGAAAACCGGACATGGCACTCC
AGTCGCCTTCCCGTTCCGCTATCGGCTGAATTTGATTGCGAGTGAGATATTTATGCCAGCCAGCCAGACG
CAGACGCGCCGAGACAGAACTTAATGGGCCCGCTAACAGCGCGATTTGCTGGTGACCCAATGCGACCAGA
TGCTCCACGCCCAGTCGCGTACCGTCTTCATGGGAGAAAATAATACTGTTGATGGGTGTCTGGTCAGAGA
CATCAAGAAATAACGCCGGAACATTAGTGCAGGCAGCTTCCACAGCAATGGCATCCTGGTCATCCAGCGG
ATAGTTAATGATCAGCCCACTGACGCGTTGCGCGAGAAGATTGTGCACCGCCGCTTTACAGGCTTCGACG
CCGCTTCGTTCTACCATCGACACCACCACGCTGGCACCCAGTTGATCGGCGCGAGATTTAATCGCCGCGA
CAATTTGCGACGGCGCGTGCAGGGCCAGACTGGAGGTGGCAACGCCAATCAGCAACGACTGTTTGCCCGC
CAGTTGTTGTGCCACGCGGTTGGGAATGTAATTCAGCTCCGCCATCGCCGCTTCCACTTTTTCCCGCGTT
TTCGCAGAAACGTGGCTGGCCTGGTTCACCACGCGGGAAACGGTCTGATAAGAGACACCGGCATACTCTG
CGACATCGTATAACGTTACTGGTTTCACATTCACCACCCTGAATTGACTCTCTTCCGGGCGCTATCATGC
CATACCGCGAAAGGTTTTGCGCCATTCGATGGTGTCCGGGATCTCGACGCTCTCCCTTATGCGACTCCTG
CATTAGGAAGCAGCCCAGTAGTAGGTTGAGGCCGTTGAGCACCGCCGCCGCAAGGAATGGTGCATGCAAG
GAGATGGCGCCCAACAGTCCCCCGGCCACGGGGCCTGCCACCATACCCACGCCGAAACAAGCGCTCATGA
GCCCGAAGTGGCGAGCCCGATCTTCCCCATCGGTGATGTCGGCGATATAGGCGCCAGCAACCGCACCTGT
GGCGCCGGTGATGCCGGCCACGATGCGTCCGGCGTAGAGGATCGAGATCTCGATCCCGCGAAATTAATAC
GACTCACTATAGGGGAATTGTGAGCGGATAACAATTCCCCTCTAGAAATAATTTTGTTTAACTTTAAGAA
GGAGATATACATATGCACCATCATCATCATCATGTGAGCAAGGGCGAGGAGCTGTTCACCGGGGTGGTGC
CCATCCTGGTCGAGCTGGACGGCGACGTAAACGGCCACAGGTTCAGCGTGTCCGGCGAGGGCGAGGGCGA
TGCCACCTACGGCAAGCTGACCCTGAAGTTCATCTGCACCACCGGCAAGCTGCCCGTGCCCTGGCCCACC
CTCGTGACCACCCTGACCTGGGGCGTGCAGTGCTTCGCCCGCTACCCCGACCACATGAAGCAGCACGACT
TCTTCAAGTCCGCCATGCCCGAAGGCTACGTCCAGGAGCGTACCATCTTCTTCAAGGACGACGGCAACTA
CAAGACCCGCGCCGAGGTGAAGTTCGAGGGCGACACCCTGGTGAACCGCATCGAGCTGAAGGGCATCGAC
TTCAAGGAGGACGGCAACATCCTGGGGCACAAGCTGGAGTACAACGCCATCAGCGACAACGTCTATATCA
CCGCCGACAAGCAGAAGAACGGCATCAAGGCCCACTTCAAGATCCGCCACAACATCGAGGACGGCAGCGT
GCAGCTCGCCGACCACTACCAGCAGAACACCCCCATCGGCGACGGCCCCGTGCTGCTGCCCGACAACCAC
TACCTGAGCACCCAGTCCAAGCTGAGCAAAGACCCCAACGAGAAGCGCGATCACATGGTCCTGCTGGAGT
TCGTGACCGCCGCCGGGATCACTCTCGGCATGGACGAGCTGTACAAGTCTTCTGGTGTAGATCTGGGTAC
CGAGAACCTGTACTTCCAATCCATGAAGAAAAAGGTGTGGAGAGAGGAGAAAGAACGTTTATTGAAGATG
ACCTTAGAAGAGAGACGCAAAGAATACCTAAGAGACTATATTCCCCTGAACAGCATTCTGTCATGGAAGG
AGGAGATGAAGGGCAAGGGCCAAAATGATGAAGAAAATACTCAGGAAACATCCCAGGTGAAGAAAAGTTT
GACTGAAAAAGTTTCTCTCTATAGAGGTGACATCACATTGCTAGAGGTAGATGCTATAGTCAATGCCGCA
AATGCCAGTCTTCTTGGAGGAGGAGGTGTGGATGGCTGTATTCATAGAGCAGCCGGCCCCTGTTTGCTAG
CTGAATGTCGTAACCTGAATGGCTGTGATACTGGACATGCAAAAATCACATGTGGCTATGACCTTCCTGC
AAAATATGTCATCCATACTGTAGGGCCAATAGCCAGGGGCCATATTAATGGTTCCCACAAGGAAGACCTT
GCAAATTGCTATAAATCATCTCTGAAGCTCGTGAAAGAAAATAACATCCGATCAGTTGCATTTCCCTGCA
TCTCAACAGGCATTTATGGCTTTCCCAACGAGCCTGCTGCAGTCATTGCCCTCAACACCATTAAGGAATG
GCTTGCCAAGAATCACCATGAGGTGGATCGGATCATTTTCTGTGTCTTCTTAGAAGTTGACTTCAAAATC
TACAAAAAGAAAATGAATGAGTTTTTCTCCGTAGACTAAGACGGTCTCCAGTAAAGGTGGATACGGATCC
GAATTCGAGCTCCGTCGACAAGCTTGCGGCCGCACTCGAGCACCACCACCACCACCACTGAGATCCGGCT
GCTAACAAAGCCCGAAAGGAAGCTGAGTTGGCTGCTGCCACCGCTGAGCAATAACTAGCATAACCCCTTG
GGGCCTCTAAACGGGTCTTGAGGGGTTTTTTGCTGAAAGGAGGAACTATATCCGGATTGGCGAATGGG
[124 nt withheld, positions 3219-3342]
C
[91 nt withheld, positions 3344-3434]
A
[49 nt withheld, positions 3436-3484]
CCTTTGACGTTGGAGTCCACGTTCTTT
[37 nt withheld, positions 3512-3548]
ACCCTATCTCGGTCTATTCTTTTGATTTATAAGGGATTTTGCCGATTTCGGCCTATTGGTTAAAAAATGA
GCTGATTTAACAAAAATTTAACGCGAATTTTAACAAAATATTAACGCTTACAATTTAGGTGGCACTTTTC
GGGGAAATGTGCGCGGAACCCCTATTTGTTTATTTTTCTAAATACATTCAAATATGTATCCGCTCATGAA
TTAATTCTTAGAAAAACTCATCGAGCATCAAATGAAACTGCAATTTATTCATATCAGGATTATCAATACC
ATATTTTTGAAAAAGCCGTTTCTGTAATGAAGGAGAAAACTCACCGAGGCAGTTCCATAGGATGGCAAGA
TCCTGGTATCGGTCTGCGATTCCGACTCGTCCAACATCAATACAACCTATTAATTTCCCCTCGTCAAAAA
TAAGGTTATCAAGTGAGAAATCACCATGAGTGACGACTGAATCCGGTGAGAATGGCAAAAGTTTATGCAT
TTCTTTCCAGACTTGTTCAACAGGCCAGCCATTACGCTCGTCATCAAAATCACTCGCATCAACCAAACCG
TTATTCATTCGTGATTGCGCCTGAGCGAGACGAAATACGCGATCGCTGTTAAAAGGACAATTACAAACAG
GAATCGAATGCAACCGGCGCAGGAACACTGCCAGCGCATCAACAATATTTTCACCTGAATCAGGATATTC
TTCTAATACCTGGAATGCTGTTTTCCCGGGGATCGCAGTGGTGAGTAACCATGCATCATCAGGAGTACGG
ATAAAATGCTTGATGGTCGGAAGAGGCATAAATTCCGTCAGCCAGTTTAGTCTGACCATCTCATCTGTAA
CATCATTGGCAACGCTACCTTTGCCATGTTTCAGAAACAACTCTGGCGCATCGGGCTTCCCATACAATCG
ATAGATTGTCGCACCTGATTGCCCGACATTATCGCGAGCCCATTTATACCCATATAAATCAGCATCCATG
TTGGAATTTAATCGCGGCCTAGAGCAAGACGTTTCCCGTTGAATATGGCTCATAACACCCCTTGTATTAC
TGTTTATGTAAGCAGACAGTTTTATTGTTCATGACCAAAATCCCTTAACGTGAGTTTTCGTTCCACTGAG
CGTCAGACCCCGTAGAAAAGATCAAAGGATCTTCTTGAGATCCTTTTTTTCTGCGCGTAATCTGCTGCTT
GCAAACAAAAAAACCACCGCTACCAGCGGTGGTTTGTTTGCCGGATCAAGAGCTACCAACTCTTTTTCCG
AAGGTAACTGGCTTCAGCAGAGCGCAGATACCAAATACTGTCCTTCTAGTGTAGCCGTAGTTAGGCCACC
ACTTCAAGAACTCTGTAGCACCGCCTACATACCTCGCTCTGCTAATCCTGTTACCAGTGGCTGCTGCCAG
TGGCGATAAGTCGTGTCTTACCGGGTTGGACTCAAGACGATAGTTACCGGATAAGGCGCAGCGGTCGGGC
TGAACGGGGGGTTCGTGCACACAGCCCAGCTTGGAGCGAACGACCTACACCGAACTGAGATACCTACAGC
GTGAGCTATGAGAAAGCGCCACGCTTCCCGAAGGGAGAAAGGCGGACAGGTATCCGGTAAGCGGCAGGGT
CGGAACAGGAGAGCGCACGAGGGAGCTTCCAGGGGGAAACGCCTGGTATCTTTATAGTCCTGTCGGGTTT
CGCCACCTCTGACTTGAGCGTCGATTTTTGTGATGCTCGTCAGGGGGGCGGAGCCTATGGAAAAACGCCA
GCAACGCGGCCTTTTTACGGTTCCTGGCCTTTTGCTGGCCTTTTGCTCACATGTTCTTTCCTGCGTTATC
CCCTGATTCTGTGGATAACCGTATTACCGCCTTTGAGTGAGCTGATACCGCTCGCCGCAGCCGAACGACC
GAGCGCAGCGAGTCAGTGAGCGAGGAAGCGGAAGAGCGCCTGATGCGGTATTTTCTCCTTACGCATCTGT
GCGGTATTTCACACCGCAATGGTGCACTCTCAGTACAATCTGCTCTGATGCCGCATAGTTAAGCCAGTAT
ACACTCCGCTATCGCTACGTGACTGGGTCATGGCTGCGCCCCGACACCCGCCAACACCCGCTGACGCGCC
CTGACGGGCTTGTCTGCTCCCGGCATCCGCTTACAGACAAGCTGTGACCGTCTCCGGGAGCTGCATGTGT
CAGAGGTTTTCACCGTCATCACCGAAACGCGCGAGGCAGCTGCGGTAAAGCTCATCAGCGTGGTCGTGAA
GCGATTCACAGATGTCTGCCTGTTCATCCGCGTCCAGCTCGTTGAGTTTCTCCAGAAGCGTTAATGTCTG
GCTTCTGATAAAGCGGGCCATGTTAAGGGCGGTTTTTTCCTGTTTGGTCACTGATGCCTCCGTGTAAGGG
GGATTTCTGTTCATGGGGGTAATGATACCGATGAAACGAGAGAGGATGCTCACGATACGGGTTACTGATG
ATGAACATGCCCGGTTACTGGAACGTTGTGAGGGTAAACAACTGGCGGTATGGATGCGGCGGGACCAGAG
AAAAATCACTCAGGGTCAATGCCAGCGCTTCGTTAATACAGATGTAGGTGTTCCACAGGGTAGCCAGCAG
CATCCTGCGATGCAGATCCGGAACATAATGGTGCAGGGCGCTGACTTCCGCGTTTCCAGACTTTACGAAA
CACGGAAACCGAAGACCATTCATGTTGTTGCTCAGGTCGCAGACGTTTTGCAGCAGCAGTCGCTTCACGT
TCGCTCGCGTATCGGTGATTCATTCTGCTAACCAGTAAGGCAACCCCGCCAGCCTAGCCGGGTCCTCAAC
GACAGGAGCACGATCATGCGCACCCGTGGGGCCGCCATGCCGGCGATAATGGCCTGCTTCTCGCCGAAAC
GTTTGGTGGCGGGACCAGTGACGAAGGCTTGAGCGAGGGCGTGCAAGATTCCGAATACCGCAAGCGACAG
GCCGATCATCGTCGCGCTCCAGCGAAAGCGGTCCTCGCCGAAAATGACCCAGAGCGCTGCCGGCACCTGT
CCTACGAGTTGCATGATAAAGAAGACAGTCATAAGTGCGGCGACGATAGTCATGCCCCGCGCCCACCGGA
AGGAGCTGACTGGGTTGAAGGCTCTCAAGGGCATCGGTCGAGATCCCGGTGCCTAATGAGTGAGCTAACT
TACATTAATTGCGTTGCGCTCACTGCCCGCTTTCCAGTCGGGAAACCTGTCGTGCCAGCTGCATTAATGA
ATCGGCCAACGCGCGGGGAGAGGC
Features (pLannotate 1.2.2; 20 found; start..end, strand, type, name):
   1009..1086    -  promoter       lacI promoter: lacI
   1094..1373    -  CDS            TcR (fragment): tetracycline efflux protein; tet; confers resistance to tetracycline
   1395..1413    +  promoter       T7 promoter: promoter for bacteriophage T7 RNA polymerase
   1414..1438    +  protein_bind   lac operator: The lac repressor binds to the lac operator to inhibit transcription in E. coli. This inhibition can be relieved by adding lactose or isopropyl-β-D-thiogalactopyranoside (IPTG). lac repressor encoded by lacI
   1453..1475    +  RBS            RBS: efficient ribosome binding site from bacteriophage T7 gene 10 (Olins and Rangwala, 1989)
   1504..2218    +  CDS            mCerulean (fragment): enhanced monomeric variant of CFP (Rizzo et al., 2004) mammalian codon-optimized
   2248..2976    +  CDS            MACROD2 (fragment): MACD2_HUMAN - Also known as C20orf133 From Homo sapiens (Human).
   3051..3068    +  CDS            9xHis (fragment): 9xHis affinity tag
   3078..3127    +  CDS            SET1 (fragment): solubility-enhancement tag derived from T7 phage gene 10B
   3135..3182    +  terminator     T7 terminator: transcription terminator for bacteriophage T7 RNA polymerase
   3219..3647    +  rep_origin     f1 ori (sequence partly withheld): f1 bacteriophage origin of replication; arrow indicates direction of (+) strand synthesis
   3700..3757    +  promoter       AmpR promoter (fragment): bla
   3766..4581    -  CDS            KanR: aminoglycoside phosphotransferase; aph(3')-Ia; confers resistance to kanamycin in bacteria or G418 (Geneticin®) in eukaryotes
   4703..5291    +  rep_origin     ori: high-copy-number ColE1/pMB1/pBR322/pUC origin of replication
   5477..5616    -  misc_feature   bom: basis of mobility region from pBR322
   5718..5909    -  CDS            rop: Rop protein, which maintains plasmids at low copy number; rop
   5926..6306    +  CDS            YPB1_ECOLX: Protein predicted: Swiss-Prot protein existence level 4. From Escherichia coli.
   6378..6669    -  CDS            TcR (fragment): tetracycline efflux protein; tet; confers resistance to tetracycline
   6684..6705    -  protein_bind   CAP binding site: CAP binding activates transcription in the presence of cAMP. E. coli catabolite activator protein
   6718..1008    -  CDS            lacI (across the origin): lac repressor; lacI; The lac repressor binds to the lac operator to inhibit transcription in E. coli. This inhibition can be relieved by adding lactose or isopropyl-β-D-thiogalactopyranoside (IPTG).
