[The description below was written by a language model from this plasmid's Addgene catalogue record and pLannotate feature annotations shown in this document.]
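Description:
MDO2-c004 is a bacterial expression plasmid built on the pNIC-CFP backbone for producing a fluorescent fusion of human MACROD2 in E. coli. The 6,792 nt vector has a pET-like architecture: it replicates from a ColE1/pBR322-type origin accompanied by the bom site and the rop gene, which holds copy number low in agreement with the catalogue entry, and it is selected with kanamycin through an aph(3')-Ia resistance gene. An f1 origin is also present, along with short remnants of a tetracycline resistance gene and a partial AmpR promoter that appear to be backbone leftovers rather than functional markers.

The expression cassette is driven by a T7 promoter controlled by an adjacent lac operator, with the plasmid-borne lacI gene supplying repressor. Expression therefore depends on a host that provides T7 RNA polymerase and is inducible with IPTG. A T7 gene 10 ribosome binding site precedes the open reading frame, which encodes mCerulean, a monomeric cyan fluorescent protein, at the N terminus, followed by a MACROD2 fragment spanning residues K7 to D243, inserted by ligation-independent cloning. The cassette ends at a T7 terminator. The automated annotation also detects a short His-tag fragment and a piece of a T7 gene 10B-derived solubility tag downstream of the insert, but the record does not indicate whether these are in frame with and translated as part of the fusion.

The associated publication describes a toolbox of ADP-ribosyl binding proteins. This suggests that the purified mCerulean-MACROD2 fusion serves as a fluorescent reagent in that context, although the record does not state the specific assay format.
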