Addgene plasmid #173104: MDO2-c004
Purpose: Expression of recombinant fusion protein in E. coli
Depositing lab: Lari Lehtiö. Depositing organization: University of Oulu. Publication: A molecular toolbox for ADP-ribosyl binding proteins. Sowa ST, Galera-Prat A, Wazir S, Alanen HI, Maksimainen MM, Lehtio L. Cell Rep Methods. 2021 Dec 20;1(8):100121. doi: 10.1016/j.crmeth.2021.100121. Epub 2021 Nov 11. PubMed 34786571.
Backbone
  Vector backbone: pNIC-CFP
  Vector type: Bacterial Expression
Growth in bacteria
  Bacterial resistance: Kanamycin, 50 μg/mL
  Growth temperature: 37°C
  Growth strain: DH5alpha
  Copy number: Low Copy
Gene/Insert
  Gene/Insert name: MACROD2
  Species: H. sapiens (human)
  Mutation: K7-D243
  Entrez Gene: MACROD2 (a.k.a. C20orf133, C2orf133)
  Tag / fusion protein: mCerulean (N terminal on backbone)
  Cloning method: Ligation Independent Cloning
Terms and licenses: Academic/Nonprofit Terms; Industry Terms: Not Available to Industry
Depositor comments: Please visit https://www.biorxiv.org/content/10.1101/2021.05.31.445082v2 for bioRxiv preprint.
How to cite: MDO2-c004 was a gift from Lari Lehtiö (Addgene plasmid # 173104 ; http://n2t.net/addgene:173104 ; RRID:Addgene_173104)
